Addgene plasmid #47164: TAL3445
Depositing lab: Keith Joung. Depositing organization: Massachusetts General Hospital. Publication: Targeted gene disruption in somatic zebrafish cells using engineered TALENs. Sander JD, Cade L, Khayter C, Reyon D, Peterson RT, Joung JK, Yeh JR. Nat Biotechnol. 2011 Aug 5;29(8):697-8. doi: 10.1038/nbt.1934. PubMed 21822241.
Backbone
  Vector backbone: JDS71
  Backbone manufacturer: Addgene plasmid #32287
  Backbone size w/o insert (bp): 6447
  Vector type: Mammalian Expression ; T7
Growth in bacteria
  Bacterial resistance: Ampicillin, 100 μg/mL
  Growth temperature: 37°C
  Growth strain: XL1 Blue
  Copy number: High Copy
Gene/Insert
  Gene/Insert name: ZebrafishCommunity-GRIN2B-right (alt name: GRIN2B)
  Species: D. rerio (zebrafish)
  Insert size (bp): 1430
  Promoter: CMV
  Tag / fusion protein: 3X Flag (N terminal on backbone); WT FOKI (C terminal on backbone)
  Cloning method: Restriction Enzyme; 5′ cloning site BsmBI (destroyed during cloning); 3′ cloning site BsmBI (destroyed during cloning)
  Sequencing primers: 5′ CMV-F; 3′ BGH-rev
Terms and licenses: Academic/Nonprofit Terms; Industry Terms: Not Available to Industry
Depositor comments: Target binding site: TCATCTTCCAGGTGGCGC It is strongly recommended that users perform a diagnostic digest to verify this plasmid prior to use. For example, a double digest of the plasmid with BamHI and KpnI should result in two bands at 2.3kb and 5.8kb.
How to cite: TAL3445 was a gift from Keith Joung (Addgene plasmid # 47164 ; http://n2t.net/addgene:47164 ; RRID:Addgene_47164)
