[The description below was written by a language model from this plasmid's Addgene catalogue record.]
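Description:
TAL3445 is a TALEN expression plasmid built on the JDS71 backbone, a mammalian expression vector that also carries a T7 promoter. It is propagated in E. coli as a high-copy plasmid under ampicillin selection. The backbone is about 6.4 kb, and the cloned insert adds roughly 1.4 kb.

The insert, ZebrafishCommunity-GRIN2B-right, is an engineered TAL effector repeat array designed to recognise a specific binding site in the zebrafish GRIN2B gene. It forms the "right" half-site monomer of a TALEN pair. The array was introduced between two BsmBI sites, which were destroyed during cloning. This placed it in frame with elements supplied by the backbone: an N-terminal 3X FLAG tag for detection and a C-terminal wild-type FokI nuclease domain. The CMV promoter drives expression of the fusion protein in mammalian cells. The T7 designation indicates that the same coding region can be transcribed in vitro, which in general is how mRNA is made for embryo microinjection, although the record does not describe that workflow explicitly.

FokI cleaves DNA only as a dimer, so this construct is meant to be used with a partner "left" TALEN that binds the opposing half-site. The two nuclease domains can then pair across the spacer and make a double-strand break. Error-prone repair of that break produces insertions and deletions that disrupt the gene. This matches the associated publication on targeted gene disruption in somatic zebrafish cells with engineered TALENs. No feature table was provided, so finer details such as the origin of replication and the polyadenylation signal are not stated, although the use of a BGH reverse sequencing primer suggests a BGH terminator region downstream of the coding sequence.
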