>Addgene plasmid #47164 | TAL3445 | depositor partial sequence | sequence record 67251 | Insert sequence
ATGGACTACAAAGACCATGACGGTGATTATAAAGATCATGACATCGATTACAAGGATGACGATGACAAGA
TGGCCCCCAAGAAGAAGAGGAAGGTGGGCATTCACCGCGGGGTACCTATGGTGGACTTGAGGACACTCGG
TTATTCGCAACAGCAACAGGAGAAAATCAAGCCTAAGGTCAGGAGCACCGTCGCGCAACACCACGAGGCG
CTTGTGGGGCATGGCTTCACTCATGCGCATATTGTCGCGCTTTCACAGCACCCTGCGGCGCTTGGGACGG
TGGCTGTCAAATACCAAGATATGATTGCGGCCCTGCCCGAAGCCACGCACGAGGCAATTGTAGGGGTCGG
TAAACAGTGGTCGGGAGCGCGAGCACTTGAGGCGCTGCTGACTGTGGCGGGTGAGCTTAGGGGGCCTCCG
CTCCAGCTCGACACCGGGCAGCTGCTGAAGATCGCGAAGAGAGGGGGAGTAACAGCGGTAGAGGCAGTGC
ACGCCTGGCGCAATGCGCTCACCGGGGCCCCCTTGAACCTGACCCCAGACCAGGTAGTCGCAATCGCGTC
ACATGACGGGGGAAAGCAAGCCCTGGAAACCGTGCAAAGGTTGTTGCCGGTCCTTTGTCAAGACCACGGC
CTTACACCGGAGCAAGTCGTGGCCATTGCAAGCAACATCGGTGGCAAACAGGCTCTTGAGACGGTTCAGA
GACTTCTCCCAGTTCTCTGTCAAGCCCACGGGCTGACTCCCGATCAAGTTGTAGCGATTGCGTCCAACGG
TGGAGGGAAACAAGCATTGGAGACTGTCCAACGGCTCCTTCCCGTGTTGTGTCAAGCCCACGGTTTGACG
CCTGCACAAGTGGTCGCCATCGCCAGCCATGATGGCGGTAAGCAGGCGCTGGAAACAGTACAGCGCCTGC
TGCCTGTACTGTGCCAGGATCATGGACTGACCCCAGACCAGGTAGTCGCAATCGCGTCAAACGGAGGGGG
AAAGCAAGCCCTGGAAACCGTGCAAAGGTTGTTGCCGGTCCTTTGTCAAGACCACGGCCTTACACCGGAG
CAAGTCGTGGCCATTGCAAGCAATGGGGGTGGCAAACAGGCTCTTGAGACGGTTCAGAGACTTCTCCCAG
TTCTCTGTCAAGCCCACGGGCTGACTCCCGATCAAGTTGTAGCGATTGCGTCGCATGACGGAGGGAAACA
AGCATTGGAGACTGTCCAACGGCTCCTTCCCGTGTTGTGTCAAGCCCACGGTTTGACGCCTGCACAAGTG
GTCGCCATCGCCAGCCATGATGGCGGTAAGCAGGCGCTGGAAACAGTACAGCGCCTGCTGCCTGTACTGT
GCCAGGATCATGGACTGACCCCAGACCAGGTAGTCGCAATCGCGTCGAACATTGGGGGAAAGCAAGCCCT
GGAAACCGTGCAAAGGTTGTTGCCGGTCCTTTGTCAAGACCACGGCCTTACACCGGAGCAAGTCGTGGCC
ATTGCAAATAATAACGGTGGCAAACAGGCTCTTGAGACGGTTCAGAGACTTCTCCCAGTTCTCTGTCAAG
CCCACGGGCTGACTCCCGATCAAGTTGTAGCGATTGCGAATAACAATGGAGGGAAACAAGCATTGGAGAC
TGTCCAACGGCTCCTTCCCGTGTTGTGTCAAGCCCACGGTTTGACGCCTGCACAAGTGGTCGCCATCGCC
TCGAATGGCGGCGGTAAGCAGGCGCTGGAAACAGTACAGCGCCTGCTGCCTGTACTGTGCCAGGATCATG
GACTGACCCCAGACCAGGTAGTCGCAATCGCGAACAATAATGGGGGAAAGCAAGCCCTGGAAACCGTGCA
AAGGTTGTTGCCGGTCCTTTGTCAAGACCACGGCCTTACACCGGAGCAAGTCGTGGCCATTGCAAATAAT
AACGGTGGCAAACAGGCTCTTGAGACGGTTCAGAGACTTCTCCCAGTTCTCTGTCAAGCCCACGGGCTGA
CTCCCGATCAAGTTGTAGCGATTGCGTCGCATGACGGAGGGAAACAAGCATTGGAGACTGTCCAACGGCT
CCTTCCCGTGTTGTGTCAAGCCCACGGTTTGACGCCTGCACAAGTGGTCGCCATCGCCAACAACAACGGC
GGTAAGCAGGCGCTGGAAACAGTACAGCGCCTGCTGCCTGTACTGTGCCAGGATCATGGACTGACACCCG
AACAGGTGGTCGCCATTGCTTCCCACGACGGAGGACGGCCAGCCTTGGAG
