>Addgene plasmid #47164 | TAL3445 | addgene partial sequence | sequence record 68675 | JDS-TALEN-F 5'-TAGGGGTCGGTAAACAGTGG-3'
TGTGGCGGGTGAGCTTAGGGGGCCTCCGCTCCAGCTCGACACCGGGCAGCTGCTGAAGATCGCGAAGAGA
GGGGGAGTAACAGCGGTAGAGGCAGTGCACGCCTGGCGCAATGCGCTCACCGGGGCCCCCTTGAACCTGA
CCCCAGACCAGGTAGTCGCAATCGCGTCACATGACGGGGGAAAGCAAGCCCTGGAAACCGTGCAAAGGTT
GTTGCCGGTCCTTTGTCAAGACCACGGCCTTACACCGGAGCAAGTCGTGGCCATTGCAAGCAACATCGGT
GGCAAACAGGCTCTTGAGACGGTTCAGAGACTTCTCCCAGTTCTCTGTCAAGCCCACGGGCTGACTCCCG
ATCAAGTTGTAGCGATTGCGTCCAACGGTGGAGGGAAACAAGCATTGGAGACTGTCCAACGGCTCCTTCC
CGTGTTGTGTCAAGCCCACGGTTTGACGCCTGCACAAGTGGTCGCCATCGCCAGCCATGATGGCGGTAAG
CAGGCGCTGGAAACAGTACAGCGCCTGCTGCCTGTACTGTGCCAGGATCATGGACTGACCCCAGACCAGG
TAGTCGCAATCGCGTCAAACGGAGGGGGAAAGCAAGCCCTGGAAACCGTGCAAAGGTTGTTGCCGGTCCT
TTGTCAAGACCACGGCCTTACACCGGAGCAAGTCGTGGCCATTGCAAGCAATGGGGGTGGCAAACAGGCT
CTTGAGACGGTTCAGAGACTTCTCCCAGTTCTCTGTCAAGCCCACGGGCTGACTCCCGATCAAGTTGTAG
CGATTGCGTCGCATGACGGAGGGAAACAAGCATTGGAGACTGTCCAACGGCTCCTTCCCGTGTTGTGTCA
AGCCCACGGTTTGACGCCTGCACAAGTGGTCGCCATCGCCAGCCATGATGGC
